LOCUS       Exported 11700 bp ds-DNA circular SYN 12-MAY-2021
DEFINITION  Lentiviral expression of PIK3CB D1067Y.
ACCESSION   .
VERSION     .
KEYWORDS    pHAGE-PIK3CB-D1067Y
SOURCE      synthetic DNA construct
  ORGANISM  synthetic DNA construct
REFERENCE   1 (bases 1 to 11700)
  AUTHORS   Ng PK, Li J, Jeong KJ, Shao S, Chen H, Tsang YH, Sengupta S, Wang Z,
            Bhavana VH, Tran R, Soewito S, Minussi DC, Moreno D, Kong K,
            Dogruluk T, Lu H, Gao J, Tokheim C, Zhou DC, Johnson AM, Zeng J, Ip
            CKM, Ju Z, Wester M, Yu S, Li Y, Vellano CP, Schultz N, Karchin R,
            Ding L, Lu Y, Cheung LWT, Chen K, Shaw KR, Meric-Bernstam F, Scott
            KL, Yi S, Sahni N, Liang H, Mills GB
  TITLE     Systematic Functional Annotation of Somatic Mutations in Cancer.
  JOURNAL   Cancer Cell. 2018 Mar 12;33(3):450-462.e10. doi:
            10.1016/j.ccell.2018.01.021.
  PUBMED    29533785
REFERENCE   2 (bases 1 to 11700)
  AUTHORS   .
  TITLE     Direct Submission
  JOURNAL   Exported May 12, 2021 from SnapGene Server 1.1.58
            http://www.snapgene.com
FEATURES             Location/Qualifiers
     source          1..11700
                     /organism="synthetic DNA construct"
                     /mol_type="other DNA"
     misc_feature    85..202
                     /label=cPPT/CTS
                     /note="central polypurine tract and central termination
                     sequence of HIV-1"
     promoter        250..1428
                     /label=EF-1-alpha promoter
                     /note="strong constitutive promoter for human elongation
                     factor EF-1-alpha"
     intron          481..1419
                     /label=EF-1-alpha intron A
                     /note="intron upstream of the start codon of human
                     EF-1-alpha"
     primer_bind     1376..1396
                     /label=EF1a-F
                     /note="Human elongation factor-1a promoter, forward primer"
     protein_bind    1448..1472
                     /gene="mutant version of attB"
                     /label=attB1
                     /bound_moiety="BP Clonase(TM)"
                     /note="recombination site for the Gateway(R) BP reaction"
     RBS             1683..1691
                     /label=Shine-Dalgarno sequence
                     /note="full consensus sequence for ribosome-binding sites
                     upstream of start codons in E. coli; complementary to a
                     region in the 3' end of the 16S rRNA (Chen et al., 1994)"
     CDS             complement(2990..3001)
                     /codon_start=1
                     /product="Factor Xa recognition and cleavage site"
                     /label=Factor Xa site
                     /translation="IEGR"
     protein_bind    complement(4687..4711)
                     /gene="mutant version of attB"
                     /label=attB2
                     /bound_moiety="BP Clonase(TM)"
                     /note="recombination site for the Gateway(R) BP reaction"
     promoter        4719..4737
                     /label=T3 promoter
                     /note="promoter for bacteriophage T3 RNA polymerase"
     primer_bind     complement(4762..4781)
                     /label=T7
                     /note="T7 promoter, forward primer"
     promoter        complement(4763..4781)
                     /label=T7 promoter
                     /note="promoter for bacteriophage T7 RNA polymerase"
     protein_bind    complement(4787..4807)
                     /gene="mutant version of attB"
                     /label=attB4
                     /bound_moiety="BP Clonase(TM)"
                     /note="core recombination site for the Gateway(R) BP
                     reaction"
     CDS             4861..4902
                     /codon_start=1
                     /product="epitope tag from simian virus 5"
                     /label=V5 tag
                     /translation="GKPIPNPLLGLDST"
     misc_feature    4923..5490
                     /label=IRES
                     /note="internal ribosome entry site (IRES) of the
                     encephalomyocarditis virus (EMCV)"
     misc_feature    4940..5492
                     /label=IRES
                     /note="internal ribosome entry site (IRES) of the
                     encephalomyocarditis virus (EMCV)"
     primer_bind     complement(5084..5101)
                     /label=IRES reverse
                     /note="IRES internal ribosome entry site, reverse primer.
                     Also called pCDH-rev"
     primer_bind     5311..5330
                     /label=IRES-F
                     /note="IRES internal ribosome entry site, forward primer"
     CDS             5504..6103
                     /codon_start=1
                     /gene="pac from Streptomyces alboniger"
                     /product="puromycin N-acetyltransferase"
                     /label=PuroR
                     /note="confers resistance to puromycin"
                     /translation="MTEYKPTVRLATRDDVPRAVRTLAAAFADYPATRHTVDPDRHIER
                     VTELQELFLTRVGLDIGKVWVADDGAAVAVWTTPESVEAGAVFAEIGPRMAELSGSRLA
                     AQQQMEGLLAPHRPKEPAWFLATVGVSPDHQGKGLGSAVVLPGVEAAERAGVPAFLETS
                     APRNLPFYERLGFTVTADVEVPEGPRTWCMTRKPGA"
     primer_bind     complement(5504..5523)
                     /label=Puro-R
                     /note="Puromycin resistance gene, reverse primer. Also
                     called puro-variant-R"
     primer_bind     6000..6020
                     /label=Puro-F
                     /note="Puromycin resistance gene, forward primer"
     misc_feature    6117..6705
                     /label=WPRE
                     /note="woodchuck hepatitis virus posttranscriptional
                     regulatory element"
     primer_bind     complement(6170..6190)
                     /label=WPRE-R
                     /note="WPRE, reverse primer"
     CDS             complement(6588..6599)
                     /codon_start=1
                     /product="Factor Xa recognition and cleavage site"
                     /label=Factor Xa site
                     /translation="IEGR"
     LTR             6780..7013
                     /label=3' LTR (Delta-U3)
                     /note="self-inactivating 3' long terminal repeat (LTR) from
                     HIV-1"
     primer_bind     complement(7132..7150)
                     /label=pBRforEco
                     /note="pBR322 vectors, upsteam of EcoRI site, forward
                     primer"
     promoter        7218..7322
                     /gene="bla"
                     /label=AmpR promoter
     CDS             7323..8183
                     /codon_start=1
                     /gene="bla"
                     /product="beta-lactamase"
                     /label=AmpR
                     /note="confers resistance to ampicillin, carbenicillin, and
                     related antibiotics"
                     /translation="MSIQHFRVALIPFFAAFCLPVFAHPETLVKVKDAEDQLGARVGYI
                     ELDLNSGKILESFRPEERFPMMSTFKVLLCGAVLSRVDAGQEQLGRRIHYSQNDLVEYS
                     PVTEKHLTDGMTVRELCSAAITMSDNTAANLLLTTIGGPKELTAFLHNMGDHVTRLDRW
                     EPELNEAIPNDERDTTMPVAMATTLRKLLTGELLTLASRQQLIDWMEADKVAGPLLRSA
                     LPAGWFIADKSGAGERGSRGIIAALGPDGKPSRIVVIYTTGSQATMDERNRQIAEIGAS
                     LIKHW"
     primer_bind     complement(7541..7560)
                     /label=Amp-R
                     /note="Ampicillin resistance gene, reverse primer"
     rep_origin      8354..8942
                     /direction=RIGHT
                     /label=ori
                     /note="high-copy-number ColE1/pMB1/pBR322/pUC origin of
                     replication"
     primer_bind     8843..8862
                     /label=pBR322ori-F
                     /note="pBR322 origin, forward primer"
     primer_bind     9096..9113
                     /label=L4440
                     /note="L4440 vector, forward primer"
     primer_bind     9205..9224
                     /label=SV40pro-F
                     /note="SV40 promoter/origin, forward primer"
     protein_bind    9353..9374
                     /label=CAP binding site
                     /bound_moiety="E. coli catabolite activator protein"
                     /note="CAP binding activates transcription in the presence
                     of cAMP."
     promoter        9389..9419
                     /label=lac promoter
                     /note="promoter for the E. coli lac operon"
     protein_bind    9427..9443
                     /label=lac operator
                     /bound_moiety="lac repressor encoded by lacI"
                     /note="The lac repressor binds to the lac operator to
                     inhibit transcription in E. coli. This inhibition can be
                     relieved by adding lactose or
                     isopropyl-beta-D-thiogalactopyranoside (IPTG)."
     primer_bind     9432..9454
                     /label=M13/pUC Reverse
                     /note="In lacZ gene"
     primer_bind     9451..9467
                     /label=M13 rev
                     /note="common sequencing primer, one of multiple similar
                     variants"
     primer_bind     9451..9467
                     /label=M13 Reverse
                     /note="In lacZ gene. Also called M13-rev"
     primer_bind     9517..9536
                     /label=EBV-rev
                     /note="SV40 polyA terminator, reverse primer"
     LTR             9728..10361
                     /label=3' LTR
                     /note="3' long terminal repeat (LTR) from HIV-1"
     misc_feature    10408..10533
                     /label=HIV-1 Psi
                     /note="packaging signal of human immunodeficiency virus
                     type 1"
     misc_feature    11030..11263
                     /label=RRE
                     /note="The Rev response element (RRE) of HIV-1 allows for
                     Rev-dependent mRNA export from the nucleus to the
                     cytoplasm."
     CDS             11448..11492
                     /codon_start=1
                     /product="antigenic peptide corresponding to amino acids
                     655 to 669 of the HIV envelope protein gp41 (Lutje Hulsik
                     et al., 2013)"
                     /label=gp41 peptide
                     /note="recognized by the 2H10 single-chain llama nanobody"
                     /translation="KNEQELLELDKWASL"
ORIGIN
        1 agagagacag agacagatcc attcgattag tgaacggatc tcgacggtat cgccgaattc
       61 acaaatggca gtattcatcc acaattttaa aagaaaaggg gggattgggg ggtacagtgc
      121 aggggaaaga atagtagaca taatagcaac agacatacaa actaaagaat tacaaaaaca
      181 aattacaaaa attcaaaatt ttcgggttta ttacagggac agcagagatc cagtttggac
      241 tagtcgtgag gctccggtgc ccgtcagtgg gcagagcgca catcgcccac agtccccgag
      301 aagttggggg gaggggtcgg caattgaacc ggtgcctaga gaaggtggcg cggggtaaac
      361 tgggaaagtg atgtcgtgta ctggctccgc ctttttcccg agggtggggg agaaccgtat
      421 ataagtgcag tagtcgccgt gaacgttctt tttcgcaacg ggtttgccgc cagaacacag
      481 gtaagtgccg tgtgtggttc ccgcgggcct ggcctcttta cgggttatgg cccttgcgtg
      541 ccttgaatta cttccacctg gctgcagtac gtgattcttg atcccgagct tcgggttgga
      601 agtgggtggg agagttcgag gccttgcgct taaggagccc cttcgcctcg tgcttgagtt
      661 gaggcctggc ctgggcgctg gggccgccgc gtgcgaatct ggtggcacct tcgcgcctgt
      721 ctcgctgctt tcgataagtc tctagccatt taaaattttt gatgacctgc tgcgacgctt
      781 tttttctggc aagatagtct tgtaaatgcg ggccaagatc tgcacactgg tatttcggtt
      841 tttggggccg cgggcggcga cggggcccgt gcgtcccagc gcacatgttc ggcgaggcgg
      901 ggcctgcgag cgcggccacc gagaatcgga cgggggtagt ctcaagctgg ccggcctgct
      961 ctggtgcctg gcctcgcgcc gccgtgtatc gccccgccct gggcggcaag gctggcccgg
     1021 tcggcaccag ttgcgtgagc ggaaagatgg ccgcttcccg gccctgctgc agggagctca
     1081 aaatggagga cgcggcgctc gggagagcgg gcgggtgagt cacccacaca aaggaaaagg
     1141 gcctttccgt cctcagccgt cgcttcatgt gactccacgg agtaccgggc gccgtccagg
     1201 cacctcgatt agttctcgag cttttggagt acgtcgtctt taggttgggg ggaggggttt
     1261 tatgcgatgg agtttcccca cactgagtgg gtggagactg aagttaggcc agcttggcac
     1321 ttgatgtaat tctccttgga atttgccctt tttgagtttg gatcttggtt cattctcaag
     1381 cctcagacag tggttcaaag tttttttctt ccatttcagg tgtcgtgaag cggccctgca
     1441 gatatcaaca agtttgtaca aaaaagcagg caccatgtgc ttcagtttca taatgcctcc
     1501 tgctatggca gacatccttg acatctgggc ggtggattca cagatagcat ctgatggctc
     1561 catacctgtg gatttccttt tgcccactgg gatttatatc cagttggagg tacctcggga
     1621 agctaccatt tcttatatta agcagatgtt atggaagcaa gttcacaatt acccaatgtt
     1681 caacctcctt atggatattg actcctatat gtttgcatgt gtgaatcaga ctgctgtata
     1741 tgaggagctt gaagatgaaa cacgaagact ctgtgatgtc agaccttttc ttccagttct
     1801 caaattagtg acaagaagtt gtgacccagg ggaaaaatta gactcaaaaa ttggagtcct
     1861 tataggaaaa ggtctgcatg aatttgattc cttgaaggat cctgaagtaa atgaatttcg
     1921 aagaaaaatg cgcaaattca gcgaggaaaa aatcctgtca cttgtgggat tgtcttggat
     1981 ggactggcta aaacaaacat atccaccaga gcatgaacca tccatccctg aaaacttaga
     2041 agataaactt tatgggggaa agctcatcgt agctgttcat tttgaaaact gccaggacgt
     2101 gtttagcttt caagtgtctc ctaatatgaa tcctatcaaa gtaaatgaat tggcaatcca
     2161 aaaacgtttg actattcatg ggaaggaaga tgaagttagc ccctatgatt atgtgttgca
     2221 agtcagcggg agagtagaat atgtttttgg tgatcatcca ctaattcagt tccagtatat
     2281 ccggaactgt gtgatgaaca gagccctgcc ccattttata cttgtggaat gctgcaagat
     2341 caagaaaatg tatgaacaag aaatgattgc catagaggct gccataaatc gaaattcatc
     2401 taatcttcct cttccattac caccaaagaa aacacgaatt atttctcatg tttgggaaaa
     2461 taacaaccct ttccaaattg tcttggttaa gggaaataaa cttaacacag aggaaactgt
     2521 aaaagttcat gtcagggctg gtctttttca tggtactgag ctcctgtgta aaaccatcgt
     2581 aagctcagag gtatcaggga aaaatgatca tatttggaat gaaccactgg aatttgatat
     2641 taatatttgt gacttaccaa gaatggctcg attatgtttt gctgtttatg cagttttgga
     2701 taaagtaaaa acgaagaaat caacgaaaac tattaatccc tctaaatatc agaccatcag
     2761 gaaagctgga aaagtgcatt atcctgtagc gtgggtaaat acgatggttt ttgactttaa
     2821 aggacaattg agaactggag acataatatt acacagctgg tcttcatttc ctgatgaact
     2881 cgaagaaatg ttgaatccaa tgggaactgt tcaaacaaat ccatatactg aaaatgcaac
     2941 agctttgcat gttaaatttc cagagaataa aaaacaacct tattattacc ctcccttcga
     3001 taagattatt gaaaaggcag ctgagattgc aagcagtgat agtgctaatg tgtcaagtcg
     3061 aggtggaaaa aagtttcttc ctgtattgaa agaaatcttg gacagggatc ccttgtctca
     3121 actgtgtgaa aatgaaatgg atcttatttg gactttgcga caagactgcc gagagatttt
     3181 cccacaatca ctgccaaaat tactgctgtc aatcaagtgg aataaacttg aggatgttgc
     3241 tcagcttcag gcgctgcttc agatttggcc taaactgccc ccccgggagg ccctagagct
     3301 tctggatttc aactatccag accagtacgt tcgagaatat gctgtaggct gcctgcgaca
     3361 gatgagtgat gaagaacttt ctcaatatct tttacaactg gtgcaagtgt taaaatatga
     3421 gccttttctt gattgtgccc tctctagatt cctattagaa agagcacttg gtaatcggag
     3481 gatagggcag tttctatttt ggcatcttag gtcagaagtg cacattcctg ctgtctcagt
     3541 acaatttggt gtcatccttg aagcatactg ccggggaagt gtggggcaca tgaaagtgct
     3601 ttctaagcag gttgaagcac tcaataagtt aaaaacttta aatagtttaa tcaaactgaa
     3661 tgccgtgaag ttaaacagag ccaaagggaa ggaggccatg catacctgtt taaaacagag
     3721 tgcttaccgg gaagccctct ctgacctgca gtcacccctg aacccatgtg ttatcctctc
     3781 agaactctat gttgaaaagt gcaaatacat ggattccaaa atgaagcctt tgtggctggt
     3841 atacaataac aaggtatttg gtgaggattc agttggagtg atttttaaaa atggtgatga
     3901 tttacgacag gatatgttga cactccaaat gttgcgcttg atggatttac tctggaaaga
     3961 agctggtttg gatcttcgga tgttgcctta tggctgttta gcaacaggag atcgctctgg
     4021 cctcattgaa gttgtgagca cctctgaaac aattgctgac attcagctga acagtagcaa
     4081 tgtggctgct gcagcagcct tcaacaaaga tgcccttctg aactggctta aagaatacaa
     4141 ctctggggat gacctggacc gagccattga ggaatttaca ctgtcctgtg ctggctactg
     4201 tgtagcttct tatgtccttg ggattggtga cagacatagt gacaacatca tggtcaaaaa
     4261 aactggccag ctcttccaca ttgactttgg acatattctt ggaaatttca aatctaagtt
     4321 tggcattaaa agggagcgag tgccttttat tcttacctat gatttcatcc atgtcattca
     4381 acaaggaaaa acaggaaata cagaaaagtt tggccggttc cgccagtgtt gtgaggatgc
     4441 atatctgatt ttacgacggc atgggaatct cttcatcact ctctttgcgc tgatgttgac
     4501 tgcagggctt cctgaactca catcagtcaa agatatacag tatcttaagg actctcttgc
     4561 attagggaag agtgaagaag aagcactcaa acagtttaag caaaaatttg atgaggcgct
     4621 cagggaaagc tggactacta aagtgaactg gatggcccac acagttcgga aatactacag
     4681 atcttaaccc aactttcttg tacaaagtgg tgatatccaa ttaaccctca ctaaagggaa
     4741 gatattgaaa gaatttgatg tccctatagt gagtcgtatt accacccaac ttttctatac
     4801 aaagtggttg atatccagca cagtggcggc cgctcgagtc tagagggccc gcggttcgaa
     4861 ggtaagccta tccctaaccc tctcctcggt ctcgattcta cgcgtaccgg ttagtaatga
     4921 gatccctccc ccccccctaa cgttactggc cgaagccgct tggaataagg ccggtgtgcg
     4981 tttgtctata tgttattttc caccatattg ccgtcttttg gcaatgtgag ggcccggaaa
     5041 cctggccctg tcttcttgac gagcattcct aggggtcttt cccctctcgc caaaggaatg
     5101 caaggtctgt tgaatgtcgt gaaggaagca gttcctctgg aagcttcttg aagacaaaca
     5161 acgtctgtag cgaccctttg caggcagcgg aaccccccac ctggcgacag gtgcctctgc
     5221 ggccaaaagc cacgtgtata agatacacct gcaaaggcgg cacaacccca gtgccacgtt
     5281 gtgagttgga tagttgtgga aagagtcaaa tggctctcct caagcgtatt caacaagggg
     5341 ctgaaggatg cccagaaggt accccattgt atgggatctg atctggggcc tcggtgcaca
     5401 tgctttacat gtgtttagtc gaggttaaaa aaacgtctag gccccccgaa ccacggggac
     5461 gtggttttcc tttgaaaaac acgatgataa tatggccaca catatgaccg agtacaagcc
     5521 cacggtgcgc ctcgccaccc gcgacgacgt ccccagggcc gtacgcaccc tcgccgccgc
     5581 gttcgccgac taccccgcca cgcgccacac cgtcgatccg gaccgccaca tcgagcgggt
     5641 caccgagctg caagaactct tcctcacgcg cgtcgggctc gacatcggca aggtgtgggt
     5701 cgcggacgac ggcgccgcgg tggcggtctg gaccacgccg gagagcgtcg aagcgggggc
     5761 ggtgttcgcc gagatcggcc cgcgcatggc cgagttgagc ggttcccggc tggccgcgca
     5821 gcaacagatg gaaggcctcc tggcgccgca ccggcccaag gagcccgcgt ggttcctggc
     5881 caccgtcggc gtctcgcccg accaccaggg caagggtctg ggcagcgccg tcgtgctccc
     5941 cggagtggag gcggccgagc gcgccggggt gcccgccttc ctggagacct ccgcgccccg
     6001 caacctcccc ttctacgagc ggctcggctt caccgtcacc gccgacgtcg aggtgcccga
     6061 aggaccgcgc acctggtgca tgacccgcaa gcccggtgcc taaatcgata gatcctaatc
     6121 aacctctgga ttacaaaatt tgtgaaagat tgactggtat tcttaactat gttgctcctt
     6181 ttacgctatg tggatacgct gctttaatgc ctttgtatca tgctattgct tcccgtatgg
     6241 ctttcatttt ctcctccttg tataaatcct ggttgctgtc tctttatgag gagttgtggc
     6301 ccgttgtcag gcaacgtggc gtggtgtgca ctgtgtttgc tgacgcaacc cccactggtt
     6361 ggggcattgc caccacctgt cagctccttt ccgggacttt cgctttcccc ctccctattg
     6421 ccacggcgga actcatcgcc gcctgccttg cccgctgctg gacaggggct cggctgttgg
     6481 gcactgacaa ttccgtggtg ttgtcgggga aatcatcgtc ctttccttgg ctgctcgcct
     6541 gtgttgccac ctggattctg cgcgggacgt ccttctgcta cgtcccttcg gccctcaatc
     6601 cagcggacct tccttcccgc ggcctgctgc cggctctgcg gcctcttccg cgtcttcgcc
     6661 ttcgccctca gacgagtcgg atctcccttt gggccgcctc cccgcctgag atcctttaag
     6721 accaatgact tacaaggcag ctgtagatct tagccacttt ttaaaagaaa aggggggact
     6781 ggaagggcta attcactccc aacgaagaca agatctgctt tttgcttgta ctgggtctct
     6841 ctggttagac cagatctgag cctgggagct ctctggctaa ctagggaacc cactgcttaa
     6901 gcctcaataa agcttgcctt gagtgcttca agtagtgtgt gcccgtctgt tgtgtgactc
     6961 tggtaactag agatccctca gaccctttta gtcagtgtgg aaaatctcta gcagtagtag
     7021 ttcatgtcat cttattattc agtatttata acttgcaaag aaatgaatat cagagagtga
     7081 gaggcccggg ttaattaagg aaagggctag atcattcttg aagacgaaag ggcctcgtga
     7141 tacgcctatt tttataggtt aatgtcatga taataatggt ttcttagacg tcaggtggca
     7201 cttttcgggg aaatgtgcgc ggaaccccta tttgtttatt tttctaaata cattcaaata
     7261 tgtatccgct catgagacaa taaccctgat aaatgcttca ataatattga aaaaggaaga
     7321 gtatgagtat tcaacatttc cgtgtcgccc ttattccctt ttttgcggca ttttgccttc
     7381 ctgtttttgc tcacccagaa acgctggtga aagtaaaaga tgctgaagat cagttgggtg
     7441 cacgagtggg ttacatcgaa ctggatctca acagcggtaa gatccttgag agttttcgcc
     7501 ccgaagaacg ttttccaatg atgagcactt ttaaagttct gctatgtggc gcggtattat
     7561 cccgtgttga cgccgggcaa gagcaactcg gtcgccgcat acactattct cagaatgact
     7621 tggttgagta ctcaccagtc acagaaaagc atcttacgga tggcatgaca gtaagagaat
     7681 tatgcagtgc tgccataacc atgagtgata acactgcggc caacttactt ctgacaacga
     7741 tcggaggacc gaaggagcta accgcttttt tgcacaacat gggggatcat gtaactcgcc
     7801 ttgatcgttg ggaaccggag ctgaatgaag ccataccaaa cgacgagcgt gacaccacga
     7861 tgcctgtagc aatggcaaca acgttgcgca aactattaac tggcgaacta cttactctag
     7921 cttcccggca acaattaata gactggatgg aggcggataa agttgcagga ccacttctgc
     7981 gctcggccct tccggctggc tggtttattg ctgataaatc tggagccggt gagcgtgggt
     8041 ctcgcggtat cattgcagca ctggggccag atggtaagcc ctcccgtatc gtagttatct
     8101 acacgacggg gagtcaggca actatggatg aacgaaatag acagatcgct gagataggtg
     8161 cctcactgat taagcattgg taactgtcag accaagttta ctcatatata ctttagattg
     8221 atttaaaact tcatttttaa tttaaaagga tctaggtgaa gatccttttt gataatctca
     8281 tgaccaaaat cccttaacgt gagttttcgt tccactgagc gtcagacccc gtagaaaaga
     8341 tcaaaggatc ttcttgagat cctttttttc tgcgcgtaat ctgctgcttg caaacaaaaa
     8401 aaccaccgct accagcggtg gtttgtttgc cggatcaaga gctaccaact ctttttccga
     8461 aggtaactgg cttcagcaga gcgcagatac caaatactgt tcttctagtg tagccgtagt
     8521 taggccacca cttcaagaac tctgtagcac cgcctacata cctcgctctg ctaatcctgt
     8581 taccagtggc tgctgccagt ggcgataagt cgtgtcttac cgggttggac tcaagacgat
     8641 agttaccgga taaggcgcag cggtcgggct gaacgggggg ttcgtgcaca cagcccagct
     8701 tggagcgaac gacctacacc gaactgagat acctacagcg tgagctatga gaaagcgcca
     8761 cgcttcccga agggagaaag gcggacaggt atccggtaag cggcagggtc ggaacaggag
     8821 agcgcacgag ggagcttcca gggggaaacg cctggtatct ttatagtcct gtcgggtttc
     8881 gccacctctg acttgagcgt cgatttttgt gatgctcgtc aggggggcgg agcctatgga
     8941 aaaacgccag caacgcggcc tttttacggt tcctggcctt ttgctggcct tttgctcaca
     9001 tgttctttcc tgcgttatcc cctgattctg tggataaccg tattaccgcc tttgagtgag
     9061 ctgataccgc tcgccgcagc cgaacgaccg agcgcagcga gtcagtgagc gaggaagcgg
     9121 aagagcgccc aatacgcaaa ccgcctctcc ccgcgcgttg gccgattcat taatgcagca
     9181 agctcatggc tgactaattt tttttattta tgcagaggcc gaggccgcct cggcctctga
     9241 gctattccag aagtagtgag gaggcttttt tggaggccta ggcttttgca aaaagctccc
     9301 cgtggcacga caggtttccc gactggaaag cgggcagtga gcgcaacgca attaatgtga
     9361 gttagctcac tcattaggca ccccaggctt tacactttat gcttccggct cgtatgttgt
     9421 gtggaattgt gagcggataa caatttcaca caggaaacag ctatgacatg attacgaatt
     9481 tcacaaataa agcatttttt tcactgcatt ctagttgtgg tttgtccaaa ctcatcaatg
     9541 tatcttatca tgtctggatc aactggataa ctcaagctaa ccaaaatcat cccaaacttc
     9601 ccaccccata ccctattacc actgccaatt acctgtggtt tcatttactc taaacctgtg
     9661 attcctctga attattttca ttttaaagaa attgtatttg ttaaatatgt actacaaact
     9721 tagtagttgg aagggctaat tcactcccaa agaagacaag atatccttga tctgtggatc
     9781 taccacacac aaggctactt ccctgattag cagaactaca caccagggcc aggggtcaga
     9841 tatccactga cctttggatg gtgctacaag ctagtaccag ttgagccaga taaggtagaa
     9901 gaggccaata aaggagagaa caccagcttg ttacaccctg tgagcctgca tgggatggat
     9961 gacccggaga gagaagtgtt agagtggagg tttgacagcc gcctagcatt tcatcacgtg
    10021 gcccgagagc tgcatccgga gtacttcaag aactgctgat atcgagcttg ctacaaggga
    10081 ctttccgctg gggactttcc agggaggcgt ggcctgggcg ggactgggga gtggcgagcc
    10141 ctcagatcct gcatataagc agctgctttt tgcctgtact gggtctctct ggttagacca
    10201 gatctgagcc tgggagctct ctggctaact agggaaccca ctgcttaagc ctcaataaag
    10261 cttgccttga gtgcttcaag tagtgtgtgc ccgtctgttg tgtgactctg gtaactagag
    10321 atccctcaga cccttttagt cagtgtggaa aatctctagc agtggcgccc gaacagggac
    10381 ttgaaagcga aagggaaacc agaggagctc tctcgacgca ggactcggct tgctgaagcg
    10441 cgcacggcaa gaggcgaggg gcggcgactg gtgagtacgc caaaaatttt gactagcgga
    10501 ggctagaagg agagagatgg gtgcgagagc gtcagtatta agcgggggag aattagatcg
    10561 cgatgggaaa aaattcggtt aaggccaggg ggaaagaaaa aatataaatt aaaacatata
    10621 gtatgggcaa gcagggagct agaacgattc gcagttaatc ctggcctgtt agaaacatca
    10681 gaaggctgta gacaaatact gggacagcta caaccatccc ttcagacagg atcagaagaa
    10741 cttagatcat tatataatac agtagcaacc ctctattgtg tgcatcaaag gatagagata
    10801 aaagacacca aggaagcttt agacaagata gaggaagagc aaaacaaaag taagaccacc
    10861 gcacagcaag cggccggccg ctgatcttca gacctggagg aggagatatg agggacaatt
    10921 ggagaagtga attatataaa tataaagtag taaaaattga accattagga gtagcaccca
    10981 ccaaggcaaa gagaagagtg gtgcagagag aaaaaagagc agtgggaata ggagctttgt
    11041 tccttgggtt cttgggagca gcaggaagca ctatgggcgc agcgtcaatg acgctgacgg
    11101 tacaggccag acaattattg tctggtatag tgcagcagca gaacaatttg ctgagggcta
    11161 ttgaggcgca acagcatctg ttgcaactca cagtctgggg catcaagcag ctccaggcaa
    11221 gaatcctggc tgtggaaaga tacctaaagg atcaacagct cctggggatt tggggttgct
    11281 ctggaaaact catttgcacc actgctgtgc cttggaatgc tagttggagt aataaatctc
    11341 tggaacagat ttggaatcac acgacctgga tggagtggga cagagaaatt aacaattaca
    11401 caagcttaat acactcctta attgaagaat cgcaaaacca gcaagaaaag aatgaacaag
    11461 aattattgga attagataaa tgggcaagtt tgtggaattg gtttaacata acaaattggc
    11521 tgtggtatat aaaattattc ataatgatag taggaggctt ggtaggttta agaatagttt
    11581 ttgctgtact ttctatagtg aatagagtta ggcagggata ttcaccatta tcgtttcaga
    11641 cccacctccc aaccccgagg ggacccgaca ggcccgaagg aatagaagaa gaaggtggag
//
