[The description below was written by a language model from this plasmid's Addgene catalogue record and the feature table of its GenBank file.]
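Description:
pHAGE-PIK3CB-D1067Y is an 11.7 kb HIV-1-based lentiviral expression plasmid carrying human PIK3CB (the p110β catalytic subunit of PI3K) with the D1067Y substitution. It is propagated in E. coli through a high-copy ColE1/pUC-type origin and selected with ampicillin via the bla gene. The viral portion contains a full-length HIV-1 LTR in the upstream position (labelled "3' LTR" by the automated annotation, but functioning as the 5' LTR), the Psi packaging signal, the Rev response element for Rev-dependent nuclear export of the genomic RNA, a cPPT/CTS element that aids nuclear import, and a U3-deleted 3' LTR that makes the integrated provirus self-inactivating. Packaging and envelope functions are not present and must come from helper plasmids.

Between the LTRs, the human EF-1α promoter with its first intron drives a bicistronic transcript. The PIK3CB open reading frame was introduced by Gateway recombination and sits between attB1 and attB2 sites; the feature table does not annotate the coding sequence itself, and the Shine-Dalgarno and Factor Xa hits within this interval are probably chance matches. Downstream lie T3 and T7 promoter sequences, an attB4 site and a V5 epitope sequence; the record does not state whether the V5 tag is fused in frame to the insert. An EMCV IRES then allows translation of puromycin N-acetyltransferase from the same mRNA, linking puromycin resistance in transduced cells to transgene expression, and a WPRE enhances transcript stability and expression. The construct comes from a collection built for systematic functional annotation of somatic cancer mutations, and it suits stable expression of this PIK3CB variant in mammalian cells.
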