Addgene plasmid #116551: pHAGE-PIK3CB-D1067Y
Purpose: Lentiviral expression of PIK3CB D1067Y
Depositing lab: Gordon Mills & Kenneth Scott. Depositing organization: Baylor College of Medicine. Publication: Systematic Functional Annotation of Somatic Mutations in Cancer. Ng PK, Li J, Jeong KJ, Shao S, Chen H, Tsang YH, Sengupta S, Wang Z, Bhavana VH, Tran R, Soewito S, Minussi DC, Moreno D, Kong K, Dogruluk T, Lu H, Gao J, Tokheim C, Zhou DC, Johnson AM, Zeng J, Ip CKM, Ju Z, Wester M, Yu S, Li Y, Vellano CP, Schultz N, Karchin R, Ding L, Lu Y, Cheung LWT, Chen K, Shaw KR, Meric-Bernstam F, Scott KL, Yi S, Sahni N, Liang H, Mills GB. Cancer Cell. 2018 Mar 12;33(3):450-462.e10. doi: 10.1016/j.ccell.2018.01.021. PubMed 29533785.
Backbone
  Vector backbone: pHAGE
  Vector type: Lentiviral
Growth in bacteria
  Bacterial resistance: Ampicillin, 100 μg/mL
  Growth temperature: 37°C
  Growth strain: Stbl3
  Copy number: High Copy
Gene/Insert
  Gene/Insert name: PIK3CB
  Species: H. sapiens (human)
  Mutation: D1067Y
  Entrez Gene: PIK3CB (a.k.a. P110BETA, PI3K, PI3KBETA, PIK3C1)
  Cloning method: Gateway Cloning
Terms and licenses: Academic/Nonprofit Terms; Industry Terms: Not Available to Industry
How to cite: pHAGE-PIK3CB-D1067Y was a gift from Gordon Mills & Kenneth Scott (Addgene plasmid # 116551 ; http://n2t.net/addgene:116551 ; RRID:Addgene_116551)
