>Addgene plasmid #116551 | pHAGE-PIK3CB-D1067Y | depositor partial sequence | sequence record 219426 | insert
ATGTGCTTCAGTTTCATAATGCCTCCTGCTATGGCAGACATCCTTGACATCTGGGCGGTGGATTCACAGA
TAGCATCTGATGGCTCCATACCTGTGGATTTCCTTTTGCCCACTGGGATTTATATCCAGTTGGAGGTACC
TCGGGAAGCTACCATTTCTTATATTAAGCAGATGTTATGGAAGCAAGTTCACAATTACCCAATGTTCAAC
CTCCTTATGGATATTGACTCCTATATGTTTGCATGTGTGAATCAGACTGCTGTATATGAGGAGCTTGAAG
ATGAAACACGAAGACTCTGTGATGTCAGACCTTTTCTTCCAGTTCTCAAATTAGTGACAAGAAGTTGTGA
CCCAGGGGAAAAATTAGACTCAAAAATTGGAGTCCTTATAGGAAAAGGTCTGCATGAATTTGATTCCTTG
AAGGATCCTGAAGTAAATGAATTTCGAAGAAAAATGCGCAAATTCAGCGAGGAAAAAATCCTGTCACTTG
TGGGATTGTCTTGGATGGACTGGCTAAAACAAACATATCCACCAGAGCATGAACCATCCATCCCTGAAAA
CTTAGAAGATAAACTTTATGGGGGAAAGCTCATCGTAGCTGTTCATTTTGAAAACTGCCAGGACGTGTTT
AGCTTTCAAGTGTCTCCTAATATGAATCCTATCAAAGTAAATGAATTGGCAATCCAAAAACGTTTGACTA
TTCATGGGAAGGAAGATGAAGTTAGCCCCTATGATTATGTGTTGCAAGTCAGCGGGAGAGTAGAATATGT
TTTTGGTGATCATCCACTAATTCAGTTCCAGTATATCCGGAACTGTGTGATGAACAGAGCCCTGCCCCAT
TTTATACTTGTGGAATGCTGCAAGATCAAGAAAATGTATGAACAAGAAATGATTGCCATAGAGGCTGCCA
TAAATCGAAATTCATCTAATCTTCCTCTTCCATTACCACCAAAGAAAACACGAATTATTTCTCATGTTTG
GGAAAATAACAACCCTTTCCAAATTGTCTTGGTTAAGGGAAATAAACTTAACACAGAGGAAACTGTAAAA
GTTCATGTCAGGGCTGGTCTTTTTCATGGTACTGAGCTCCTGTGTAAAACCATCGTAAGCTCAGAGGTAT
CAGGGAAAAATGATCATATTTGGAATGAACCACTGGAATTTGATATTAATATTTGTGACTTACCAAGAAT
GGCTCGATTATGTTTTGCTGTTTATGCAGTTTTGGATAAAGTAAAAACGAAGAAATCAACGAAAACTATT
AATCCCTCTAAATATCAGACCATCAGGAAAGCTGGAAAAGTGCATTATCCTGTAGCGTGGGTAAATACGA
TGGTTTTTGACTTTAAAGGACAATTGAGAACTGGAGACATAATATTACACAGCTGGTCTTCATTTCCTGA
TGAACTCGAAGAAATGTTGAATCCAATGGGAACTGTTCAAACAAATCCATATACTGAAAATGCAACAGCT
TTGCATGTTAAATTTCCAGAGAATAAAAAACAACCTTATTATTACCCTCCCTTCGATAAGATTATTGAAA
AGGCAGCTGAGATTGCAAGCAGTGATAGTGCTAATGTGTCAAGTCGAGGTGGAAAAAAGTTTCTTCCTGT
ATTGAAAGAAATCTTGGACAGGGATCCCTTGTCTCAACTGTGTGAAAATGAAATGGATCTTATTTGGACT
TTGCGACAAGACTGCCGAGAGATTTTCCCACAATCACTGCCAAAATTACTGCTGTCAATCAAGTGGAATA
AACTTGAGGATGTTGCTCAGCTTCAGGCGCTGCTTCAGATTTGGCCTAAACTGCCCCCCCGGGAGGCCCT
AGAGCTTCTGGATTTCAACTATCCAGACCAGTACGTTCGAGAATATGCTGTAGGCTGCCTGCGACAGATG
AGTGATGAAGAACTTTCTCAATATCTTTTACAACTGGTGCAAGTGTTAAAATATGAGCCTTTTCTTGATT
GTGCCCTCTCTAGATTCCTATTAGAAAGAGCACTTGGTAATCGGAGGATAGGGCAGTTTCTATTTTGGCA
TCTTAGGTCAGAAGTGCACATTCCTGCTGTCTCAGTACAATTTGGTGTCATCCTTGAAGCATACTGCCGG
GGAAGTGTGGGGCACATGAAAGTGCTTTCTAAGCAGGTTGAAGCACTCAATAAGTTAAAAACTTTAAATA
GTTTAATCAAACTGAATGCCGTGAAGTTAAACAGAGCCAAAGGGAAGGAGGCCATGCATACCTGTTTAAA
ACAGAGTGCTTACCGGGAAGCCCTCTCTGACCTGCAGTCACCCCTGAACCCATGTGTTATCCTCTCAGAA
CTCTATGTTGAAAAGTGCAAATACATGGATTCCAAAATGAAGCCTTTGTGGCTGGTATACAATAACAAGG
TATTTGGTGAGGATTCAGTTGGAGTGATTTTTAAAAATGGTGATGATTTACGACAGGATATGTTGACACT
CCAAATGTTGCGCTTGATGGATTTACTCTGGAAAGAAGCTGGTTTGGATCTTCGGATGTTGCCTTATGGC
TGTTTAGCAACAGGAGATCGCTCTGGCCTCATTGAAGTTGTGAGCACCTCTGAAACAATTGCTGACATTC
AGCTGAACAGTAGCAATGTGGCTGCTGCAGCAGCCTTCAACAAAGATGCCCTTCTGAACTGGCTTAAAGA
ATACAACTCTGGGGATGACCTGGACCGAGCCATTGAGGAATTTACACTGTCCTGTGCTGGCTACTGTGTA
GCTTCTTATGTCCTTGGGATTGGTGACAGACATAGTGACAACATCATGGTCAAAAAAACTGGCCAGCTCT
TCCACATTGACTTTGGACATATTCTTGGAAATTTCAAATCTAAGTTTGGCATTAAAAGGGAGCGAGTGCC
TTTTATTCTTACCTATGATTTCATCCATGTCATTCAACAAGGAAAAACAGGAAATACAGAAAAGTTTGGC
CGGTTCCGCCAGTGTTGTGAGGATGCATATCTGATTTTACGACGGCATGGGAATCTCTTCATCACTCTCT
TTGCGCTGATGTTGACTGCAGGGCTTCCTGAACTCACATCAGTCAAAGATATACAGTATCTTAAGGACTC
TCTTGCATTAGGGAAGAGTGAAGAAGAAGCACTCAAACAGTTTAAGCAAAAATTTGATGAGGCGCTCAGG
GAAAGCTGGACTACTAAAGTGAACTGGATGGCCCACACAGTTCGGAAATACTACAGATCTTAA
